>Addgene plasmid #146856 | pAc5.1B-EGFP-HsTNRC6C_1207-1690_L | depositor full sequence | sequence record 289303 | Full Sequence
CTTCAAGGAATTAATTCTATATTCTAAAAACACAAATGATACTTCTAAAAAAAATCATGAATGGCATCAA
CTCTGAATCAAATCTTTGCAGATGCACCTACTTCTCATTTCCACTGTCACATCATTTTTCCAGATCTCGC
TGCCTGTTATGTGGCCCACAAACCAAGACACGTTTTATGGCCATTAAAGCTGGCTGATCGTCGCCAAACA
CCAAATACATATCAATATGTACATTCGAGAAAGAAGCGATCAAAGAAGCGTCTTCGGGCGAGTAGGAGAA
TGCGGAGGAGAAGGAGAACGAGCTGATCTAGTATCTCTCCACAATCCAATGCCAACTGACCAACTGGCCA
TATTCGGAGCAATTTGAAGCCAATTTCCATCGCCTGGCGATCGCTCCATTCTTGGCTATATGTTTTTCAC
CGTTCCCGGGGCCATTTTCAAAGACTCGTCGGTAAGATAAGATTGTGTCACTCGCTGTCTCTCTTCATTT
GTCGAAGAATGCTGAGGAATTTCGCGATGACGTCGGCGAGTATTTTGAAGAATGAGAATAATTTGTATTT
ATACGAAAATCAGTTAGTGGAATTTTCTACAAAAACATGTTATCTATAGATAATTTTGTTGCAAAATATG
TTGACTATGACAAAGATTGTATGTATATACCTTTAATGTATTCTCATTTTCTTATGTATTTATAATGGCA
ATGATGATACTGATGATATTTTAAGATGATGCCAGACCACAGGCTGATTTCTGCGTCTTTTGCCGAACGC
AGTGCATGTGCGGTTGTTGTTTTTTGGAATAGTTTCAATTTTCGGACTGTCCGCTTTGATTTCAGTTTCT
TGGCTTATTCAAAAAGCAAAGTAAAGCCAAAAAAGCGAGATGGCAATACCAAATGCGGCAAAACGGTAGT
GGAAGGAAAGGGGTGCGGGGCAGCGGAAGGAAGGGTGGGGCGGGGCGTGGCGGGGTCTGTGGCTGGGCGC
GACGTCACCGACGTTGGAGCCACTCCTTTGACCATGTGTGCGTGTGTGTATTATTCGTGTCTCGCCACTC
GCCGGTTGTTTTTTTCTTTTTATCTCGCTCTCTCTAGCGCCATCTCGTACGCATGCTCAACGCACCGCAT
GTTGCCGTGTCCTTTATGCGTCATTTTGGCTCGAAATAGGCAATTATTTAAACAAAGATTAGTCAACGAA
AACGCTAAAATAAATAAGTCTACAATATGGTTACTTATTGCCATGTGTGTGCAGCCAACGATAGCAACAA
AAGCAACAACACAGTGGCTTTCCCTCTTTCACTTTTTGTTTGCAAGCGCGTGCGAGCAAGACGGCACGAC
CGGCAAACGCAATTACGCTGACAAAGAGCAGACGAAGTTTTGGCCGAAAAACATCAAGGCGCCTGATACG
AATGCATTTGCAATAACAATTGCGATATTTAATATTGTTTATGAAGCTGTTTGACTTCAAAACACACAAA
AAAAAAAATAAAACAAATTATTTGAAAGAGAATTAGGAATCGGACAGCTTATCGTTACGGGCTAACAGCA
CACCGAGACGAAATAGCTTACCTGACGTCACAGCCTCTGGAAGAACTGCCGCCAAGCAGAGAGAGAGAGA
AAAAGAGGGAGAGCAGCTTAGACCGCATGTGCTTGTGTGTGAGGCGTCTCTCTCTTCGTCTCCTGTTTGC
GCAAACGCATAGACTGCACTGAGAAAATCGATTACCTATTTTTTATGAATGAATATTTGCACTATTACTA
TTCAAAACTATTAAGATAGCAATCACATTCAATAGCCAAATACTATACCACCTGAGCGATGCAACGAAAT
GATCAATTTGAGCAAAAATGCTGCATATTTAGGACGGCATCATTATAGAAATGCTTCTTGCTGTGTACTT
TTCTCTCGTCTGGCAGCTGTTTCGCCGTTATTGTTAAAACCGGCTTAAGTTAGGTGTGTTTTCTACGACT
AGTGATGCCCCTACTAGAAGATGTGTGTTGCACAAATGTCCCTGAATAACCAATTTGAAGTGCAGATAGC
AGTAAACGTAAGCTAATATGAATATTATTTAACTGTAATGTTTTAATATCGCTGGACATTACTAATAAAC
CCACTATAAACACATGTACATATGTATGTTTTGGCATACAATGAGTAGTTGGGGAAAAAATGTGTAAAAG
CACCGTGACCATCACAGCATAAAGATAACCAGCTGAAGTATCGAATATGAGTAACCCCCAAATTGAATCA
CATGCCGCAACTGATAGGACCCATGGAAGTACACTCTTCATGGCGATATACAAGACACACACAAGCACGA
ACACCCAGTTGCGGAGGAAATTCTCCGTAAATGAAAACCCAATCGGCGAACAATTCATACCCATATATGG
TAAAAGTTTTGAACGCGACTTGAGAGCGGAGAGCATTGCGGCTGATAAGGTTTTAGCGCTAAGCGGGCTT
TATAAAACGGGCTGCGGGACCAGTTTTCATATCACTACCGTTTGAGTTCTTGTGCTGTGTGGATACTCCT
CCCGACACAAAGCCGCTCCATCAGCCAGCAGTCGTCTAATCCAGAGACCCCGGATCGGGGTACCAACATG
GTGAGCAAGGGCGAGGAGCTGTTCACCGGGGTGGTGCCCATCCTGGTCGAGCTGGACGGCGACGTAAACG
GCCACAAGTTCAGCGTGTCCGGCGAGGGCGAGGGCGATGCCACCTACGGCAAGCTGACCCTGAAGTTCAT
CTGCACCACCGGCAAGCTGCCCGTGCCCTGGCCCACCCTCGTGACCACCCTGACCTACGGCGTGCAGTGC
TTCAGCCGCTACCCCGACCACATGAAGCAGCACGACTTCTTCAAGTCCGCCATGCCCGAAGGCTACGTCC
AGGAGCGCACCATCTTCTTCAAGGACGACGGCAACTACAAGACCCGCGCCGAGGTGAAGTTCGAGGGCGA
CACCCTGGTGAACCGCATCGAGCTGAAGGGCATCGACTTCAAGGAGGACGGCAACATCCTGGGGCACAAG
CTGGAGTACAACTACAACAGCCACAACGTCTATATCATGGCCGACAAGCAGAAGAACGGCATCAAGGTGA
ACTTCAAGATCCGCCACAACATCGAGGACGGCAGCGTGCAGCTCGCCGACCACTACCAGCAGAACACCCC
CATCGGCGACGGCCCCGTGCTGCTGCCCGACAACCACTACCTGAGCACCCAGTCCGCCCTGAGCAAAGAC
CCCAACGAGAAGCGCGATCACATGGTCCTGCTGGAGTTCGTGACCGCCGCCGGGATCACTCTCGGCATGG
ACGAGCTGTACAAGCCAAGCTTGGCCCAGGCCCTGCTCGTGAAGCAGCCACCACCGCCACCGCCCCCGCC
GCACCTGTCTCTGCACCCCTCTGCAGGCAAATCGGCCATGGACAGCTTCCCCTCGCACCCACAGACTCCC
GGCCTACCTGACCTGCAGACCAAAGAGCAGCAGTCTTCACCCAACACCTTTGCTCCTTACCCTCTCGCTG
GACTGAACCCAAACATGAATGTCAACAGCATGGACATGACCGGTGGCTTGTCGGTGAAGGACCCATCCCA
GTCCCAGTCACGCCTCCCCCAGTGGACGCACCCCAACTCCATGGATAACTTGCCCAGTGCCGCTTCCCCC
CTGGAGCAGAACCCTAGCAAGCATGGTGCTATCCCTGGAGGTCTAAGCATTGGGCCTCCAGGTAAGTCCT
CCATTGATGACTCCTATGGCCGGTACGATTTAATCCAGAACAGTGAGTCACCAGCCAGTCCTCCCGTAGC
TGTTCCCCATAGCTGGTCACGTGCCAAATCTGACAGTGATAAAATCTCAAATGGCTCTAGCATCAACTGG
CCCCCAGAATTCCATCCGGGAGTTCCATGGAAAGGACTGCAGAATATTGACCCTGAGAATGACCCTGACG
TCACTCCTGGCAGTGTCCCCACTGGGCCTACCATCAACACCACCATCCAGGATGTCAACCGCTACCTCCT
CAAGAGTGGAGGTAAACTGTCAGACATCAAATCGACGTGGTCCTCTGGCCCTACCTCCCACACGCAAGCC
TCTCTGTCTCATGAACTATGGAAGGTGCCCAGAAACAGTACTGCACCCACGAGGCCACCTCCAGGGTTAA
CCAATCCCAAGCCCTCCTCCACCTGGGGTGCCAGCCCCCTCGGCTGGACCAGCTCCTACTCCTCGGGTTC
TGCCTGGAGCACCGACACCTCAGGAAGAACCAGCAGCTGGCTCGTTCTTCGAAACCTCACTCCCCAGATT
GATGGTTCTACACTGCGGACATTGTGTTTGCAACATGGGCCTCTTATCACATTCCACCTGAATCTGACTC
AAGGCAATGCTGTGGTCCGGTACAGCTCCAAGGAGGAGGCTGCCAAGGCCCAGAAGTCTCTGCACATGTG
CGTCCTGGGAAACACTACCATCCTGGCCGAGTTCGCTGGTGAAGAAGAAGTGAATCGCTTCTTAGCCCAA
GGCCAGGCGCTGCCACCCACTTCCAGCTGGCAGTCCAGCAGCGCGTCCAGCCAGCCGCGGCTCAGCGCAG
CGGGCAGCTCCCATGGCCTGGTACGCAGCGACGCTGGCCACTGGAACGCCCCGTGCCTGGGTGGCAAGGG
GAGCAGTGAGCTGCTGTGGGGCGGGGTGCCCCAGTACTCCAGCAGCCTGTGGGGCCCGCCCAGCGCCGAC
GACAGCAGGGTGATAGGCAGCCCCACGCCGCTAACCACCCTGCTGCCTGGGGACCTGCTCAGCGGGGAGT
CCCTGTAGTGATCTAGAGGGCCCGCGGTTCGAAGGTAAGCCTATCCCTAACCCTCTCCTCGGTCTCGATT
CTACGCGTACCGGTCATCATCACCATCACCATTGAGTTTAAACCCGCTGATCAGCCTCGACTGTGCCTTC
TAAGGCCTGAGCTCGCTGATCAGCCTCGATCGAGGATCCAGACATGATAAGATACATTGATGAGTTTGGA
CAAACCACAACTAGAATGCAGTGAAAAAAATGCTTTATTTGTGAAATTTGTGATGCTATTGCTTTATTTG
TAACCATTATAAGCTGCAATAAACAAGTTAACAACAACAATTGCATTCATTTTATGTTTCAGGTTCAGGG
GGAGGTGTGGGAGGTTTTTTAAAGCAAGTAAAACCTCTACAAATGTGGTATGGCTGATTATGATCAGTCG
ACCGATGCCCTTGAGAGCCTTCAACCCAGTCAGCTCCTTCCGGTGGGCGCGGGGCATGACTATCGTCGCC
GCACTTATGACTGTCTTCTTTATCATGCAACTCGTAGGACAGGTGCCGGCAGCGCTCTGGGTCATTTTCG
GCGAGGACCGCTTTCGCTGGAGCGCGACGATGATCGGCCTGTCGCTTGCGGTATTCGGAATCTTGCACGC
CCTCGCTCAAGCCTTCGTCACTGGTCCCGCCACCAAACGTTTCGGCGAGAAGCAGGCCATTATCGCCGGC
ATGGCGGCCGACGCGCTGGGCTACGTCTTGCTGGCGTTCGCGACGCGAGGCTGGATGGCCTTCCCCATTA
TGATTCTTCTCGCTTCCGGCGGCATCGGGATGCCCGCGTTGCAGGCCATGCTGTCCAGGCAGGTAGATGA
CGACCATCAGGGACAGCTTCAAGGATCGCTCGCGGCTCTTACCAGCCAGCAAAAGGCCAGGAACCGTAAA
AAGGCCGCGTTGCTGGCGTTTTTCCATAGGCTCCGCCCCCCTGACGAGCATCACAAAAATCGACGCTCAA
GTCAGAGGTGGCGAAACCCGACAGGACTATAAAGATACCAGGCGTTTCCCCCTGGAAGCTCCCTCGTGCG
CTCTCCTGTTCCGACCCTGCCGCTTACCGGATACCTGTCCGCCTTTCTCCCTTCGGGAAGCGTGGCGCTT
TCTCAATGCTCACGCTGTAGGTATCTCAGTTCGGTGTAGGTCGTTCGCTCCAAGCTGGGCTGTGTGCACG
AACCCCCCGTTCAGCCCGACCGCTGCGCCTTATCCGGTAACTATCGTCTTGAGTCCAACCCGGTAAGACA
CGACTTATCGCCACTGGCAGCAGCCACTGGTAACAGGATTAGCAGAGCGAGGTATGTAGGCGGTGCTACA
GAGTTCTTGAAGTGGTGGCCTAACTACGGCTACACTAGAAGGACAGTATTTGGTATCTGCGCTCTGCTGA
AGCCAGTTACCTTCGGAAAAAGAGTTGGTAGCTCTTGATCCGGCAAACAAACCACCGCTGGTAGCGGTGG
TTTTTTTGTTTGCAAGCAGCAGATTACGCGCAGAAAAAAAGGATCTCAAGAAGATCCTTTGATCTTTTCT
ACGGGGTCTGACGCTCAGTGGAACGAAAACTCACGTTAAGGGATTTTGGTCATGAGATTATCAAAAAGGA
TCTTCACCTAGATCCTTTTAAATTAAAAATGAAGTTTTAAATCAATCTAAAGTATATATGAGTAAACTTG
GTCTGACAGTTACCAATGCTTAATCAGTGAGGCACCTATCTCAGCGATCTGTCTATTTCGTTCATCCATA
GTTGCCTGACTCCCCGTCGTGTAGATAACTACGATACGGGAGGGCTTACCATCTGGCCCCAGTGCTGCAA
TGATACCGCGAGACCCACGCTCACCGGCTCCAGATTTATCAGCAATAAACCAGCCAGCCGGAAGGGCCGA
GCGCAGAAGTGGTCCTGCAACTTTATCCGCCTCCATCCAGTCTATTAATTGTTGCCGGGAAGCTAGAGTA
AGTAGTTCGCCAGTTAATAGTTTGCGCAACGTTGTTGCCATTGCTGCAGGCATCGTGGTGTCACGCTCGT
CGTTTGGTATGGCTTCATTCAGCTCCGGTTCCCAACGATCAAGGCGAGTTACATGATCCCCCATGTTGTG
CAAAAAAGCGGTTAGCTCCTTCGGTCCTCCGATCGTTGTCAGAAGTAAGTTGGCCGCAGTGTTATCACTC
ATGGTTATGGCAGCACTGCATAATTCTCTTACTGTCATGCCATCCGTAAGATGCTTTTCTGTGACTGGTG
AGTACTCAACCAAGTCATTCTGAGAATAGTGTATGCGGCGACCGAGTTGCTCTTGCCCGGCGTCAACACG
GGATAATACCGCGCCACATAGCAGAACTTTAAAAGTGCTCATCATTGGAAAACGTTCTTCGGGGCGAAAA
CTCTCAAGGATCTTACCGCTGTTGAGATCCAGTTCGATGTAACCCACTCGTGCACCCAACTGATCTTCAG
CATCTTTTACTTTCACCAGCGTTTCTGGGTGAGCAAAAACAGGAAGGCAAAATGCCGCAAAAAAGGGAAT
AAGGGCGACACGGAAATGTTGAATACTCATACTCTTCCTTTTTCAATATTATTGAAGCATTTATCAGGGT
TATTGTCTCATGAGCGGATACATATTTGAATGTATTTAGAAAAATAAACAAATAGGGGTTCCGCGCACAT
TTCCCCGAAAAGTGCCACCTGACGTCTAAGAAACCATTATTATCATGACATTAACCTATAAAAATAGGCG
TATCACGAGGCCCTTTCGT
Features (pLannotate 1.2.2; 10 found; start..end, strand, type, name):
     56..2568    +  promoter       Ac5 promoter: Drosophila melanogaster actin 5C promoter
   2588..3304    +  CDS            EGFP: EGFP is a basic (constitutively fluorescent) green fluorescent protein published in 1996, derived from Aequorea victoria. It is reported to be a rapidly-maturing weak dimer with moderate acid sensitivity.
   3311..4765    +  CDS            TNRC6C (fragment): TNR6C_HUMAN - Also known as KIAA1582. Experimental evidence at protein level: Swiss-Prot protein existence level 1. Plays a role in RNA-mediated gene silencing by micro-RNAs (miRNAs). Required for miRNA-dependent translational repression of complementary mRNAs by argonaute family proteins. As scaffoldng protein associates with argonaute proteins bound to partially complementary mRNAs and simultaneously can recruit CCR4-NOT and PAN deadenylase complexes. From Homo sapiens (Human).
   4794..4835    +  CDS            V5 tag: epitope tag from simian virus 5
   4935..5069    -  polyA_signal   SV40 poly(A) signal: SV40 polyadenylation signal
   5092..5176    -  CDS            large T antigen (fragment): large T antigen from SV40 (simian virus 40)
   5177..5647    +  CDS            TcR (fragment): tetracycline efflux protein; tet; confers resistance to tetracycline
   5691..6279    -  rep_origin     ori: high-copy-number ColE1/pMB1/pBR322/pUC origin of replication
   6450..7310    -  CDS            AmpR: β-lactamase; bla; confers resistance to ampicillin, carbenicillin, and related antibiotics
   7311..7415    -  promoter       AmpR promoter: bla
