[The description below was written by a language model from this plasmid's Addgene catalogue record and pLannotate feature annotations shown in this document.]
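Description:
pAc5.1B-EGFP-HsTNRC6C_1207-1690_L is a 7.5 kb insect-cell expression plasmid. The catalogue lists its backbone as unknown, but the name and annotated features are consistent with a pAc5.1-type vector. It is propagated in E. coli through a ColE1/pUC-family origin of replication and selected with ampicillin via a β-lactamase (AmpR) gene driven by its own bla promoter. The catalogue describes it as low copy, whereas the annotation labels the origin as a high-copy type. Short annotated fragments of a tetracycline-resistance gene and of SV40 large T antigen appear to be non-functional backbone remnants. No selectable marker for insect cells is annotated, which suggests transient transfection rather than stable selection.

The expression cassette is driven by the Drosophila melanogaster actin 5C (Ac5) promoter, a strong constitutive promoter commonly used in Drosophila cell lines. Downstream lies an EGFP coding sequence, followed almost immediately by a fragment of human TNRC6C. According to the construct name, this fragment spans residues 1207–1690, giving an N-terminally EGFP-tagged protein. A V5 epitope tag coding sequence sits shortly after the insert, but the record does not show whether it is read in frame or preceded by a stop codon. An SV40 polyadenylation signal follows the cassette, although it is annotated on the opposite strand.

TNRC6C is a GW182-family scaffold protein that associates with Argonaute proteins and recruits deadenylase complexes during miRNA-mediated silencing. The associated publication concerns PABPC1-binding sites in GW182 proteins. The construct would therefore suit expressing this C-terminal region in insect cells for localisation, interaction or silencing assays. The meaning of the "_L" suffix is not stated.
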