Addgene plasmid #146856: pAc5.1B-EGFP-HsTNRC6C_1207-1690_L
Purpose: Insect Expression of HsTNRC6C_1207-1690
Depositing lab: Elisa Izaurralde. Depositing organization: Max Planck Institute for Developmental Biology. Publication: Two PABPC1-binding sites in GW182 proteins promote miRNA-mediated gene silencing. Huntzinger E, Braun JE, Heimstädt S, Zekri L, Izaurralde E. EMBO J. 2010 Dec 15;29(24):4146-60. doi: 10.1038/emboj.2010.274 PubMed 21063388.
Backbone
  Vector backbone: Unknown
  Vector type: Insect Expression
Growth in bacteria
  Bacterial resistance: Ampicillin, 100 μg/mL
  Growth temperature: 37°C
  Growth strain: DH5alpha
  Copy number: Low Copy
Gene/Insert
  Gene/Insert name: HsTNRC6C_1207-1690
  Species: H. sapiens (human)
  Entrez Gene: TNRC6C
  Cloning method: Unknown
Terms and licenses: Academic/Nonprofit Terms; Industry Terms: Not Available to Industry
Depositor comments: Plasmids from this collection were made available to the research community and donated after the lab closed. Please note that the sequence provided by the depositing laboratory may be theoretical/predicted or based on Sanger sequencing results. There may be discrepancies between sequencing results obtained by Addgene and the depositor sequence. If an Addgene verified sequence is not available, please contact before placing your order to request that our lab fully sequence the plasmid.
How to cite: pAc5.1B-EGFP-HsTNRC6C_1207-1690_L was a gift from Elisa Izaurralde (Addgene plasmid # 146856 ; http://n2t.net/addgene:146856 ; RRID:Addgene_146856)
